Addgene plasmid #43806: pHes1(2.5k)-luc
Depositing lab: Ryoichiro Kageyama. Depositing organization: Kyoto University, Institute for Life and Medical Sciences. Publication: Structure, chromosomal locus, and promoter analysis of the gene encoding the mouse helix-loop-helix factor HES-1. Negative autoregulation through the multiple N box elements. Takebayashi K, Sasai Y, Sakai Y, Watanabe T, Nakanishi S, Kageyama R. J Biol Chem. 1994 Feb 18;269(7):5150-6. PubMed 7906273.
Backbone
  Vector backbone: pGL2-Basic
  Backbone manufacturer: Promega
  Backbone size w/o insert (bp): 5597
  Total vector size (bp): 8200
  Vector type: Mammalian Expression, Luciferase
Growth in bacteria
  Bacterial resistance: Ampicillin, 100 μg/mL
  Growth temperature: 37°C
  Growth strain: DH5alpha
  Copy number: High Copy
Gene/Insert
  Gene/Insert name: Hes1 Promoter (alt names: Hes1; hairy and enhancer of split 1 Promoter; hairy and enhancer of split 1)
  Species: M. musculus (mouse)
  Insert size (bp): 2500
  Mutation: Contains the murine Hes1 promoter
  GenBank ID: NC_000082.6
  Entrez Gene: Hes1 (a.k.a. Hry, bHLHb39)
  Promoter: Hes1 Promoter
  Tag / fusion protein: Firefly luciferase (C terminal on backbone)
  Cloning method: Restriction Enzyme; 5′ cloning site HindIII (not destroyed); 3′ cloning site Unknown (unknown if destroyed)
  Sequencing primers: 5′ F1ori-F (GTGGACTCTTGTTCCAAACTGG); 3′ LucNrev
Resource information
  A portion of this plasmid was derived from a plasmid made by: PGL2-Basic (under designation "Picagene Basic Vector") obtained from Toyo Ink (Tokyo, Japan).
Terms and licenses: Academic/Nonprofit Terms; Industry Terms: Not Available to Industry
How to cite: pHes1(2.5k)-luc was a gift from Ryoichiro Kageyama (Addgene plasmid # 43806 ; http://n2t.net/addgene:43806 ; RRID:Addgene_43806)
