[The description below was written by a language model from this plasmid's Addgene catalogue record.]
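Description:
pHes1(2.5k)-luc is a promoter-reporter plasmid built on the promoterless pGL2-Basic luciferase backbone (obtained under the name Picagene Basic Vector). It is intended for transfection into mammalian cells. The backbone is about 5.6 kb and the complete plasmid about 8.2 kb. It is propagated in E. coli as a high-copy plasmid under ampicillin selection. No feature table accompanies the record, so the replication origin, polyadenylation signals and other backbone elements are not individually listed. One of the listed sequencing primers does point to an f1 origin region upstream of the cloning site.

The insert is a roughly 2.5 kb fragment of the mouse Hes1 (hairy and enhancer of split 1) promoter, placed upstream of the firefly luciferase coding sequence. It was cloned by restriction digestion, with an intact HindIII site recorded at the 5′ junction and the 3′ site not stated. The record lists luciferase as a C-terminal "tag", but because pGL2-Basic has no promoter of its own, the arrangement is best read as a transcriptional reporter in which luciferase output reflects Hes1 regulatory activity, not as a protein fusion. The exact promoter coordinates relative to the transcription start site are not given.

The associated study analysed the structure and promoter of the mouse Hes1 gene and described negative autoregulation through multiple N box elements. This supports using the construct in luciferase assays that measure Hes1 promoter activity, such as its repression by HES-1 protein or its response to upstream signals and co-expressed transcription factors.
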