>Addgene plasmid #43806 | pHes1(2.5k)-luc | addgene partial sequence | sequence record 59529 | LucNrev 5'-CCTTATGCAGTTGCTCTCC-3'
ACAGTACCGGAATGCCAAGCTTACTTAGATCTCGACCAGACAGGGGATTCCGCTGTTATCAGCACCAGCT
CCAGATCCTGTGTGATCCGCAGGCCCTGGCGGCCTCTATATATATCTGGGACTGCACGCGAACGGCTCGT
GTGAAACTTCCCAAACTTTCTTTCCCACAGTAACTTTCAGCCAATGGGAGGAAGAGACACGCGGCACCGC
TCGTGGACTGCGCCCCCCCATTGGCCGCTAGGCACAAGGTCTGGCGGCCAATGGCGCGCGCCTGAGCCCG
GGGCACCGGAGGCTACAACGTCAATCAAAAGGATTTTAACCCTTTGCTAACTCTTTCCTCTGGGCTTTGC
TTAGTTTTAGTCTAGTCTATTTCTTTTGTGGCCAGGCCTTTGGTTTTTATTGTTCTTGCTGCATGCAATA
TAACTACTTTGTATAATAAGTTCATTTGAAAAATATTTTGAACAGATATAGGCCAAGACAAAATTTAGTG
ATTGAAAAAAGGAGGGAACAAGGTAAAGAGGATGTGTTACTCTAATGTCTTCCGGAATTCCCGCTCGAAC
TCTGTATGTTTAGGGGAGTCAAAACTGCTCATGAGGTTGGGGAGATACTAAACCCCACACGCTAAACATG
CCCTTACCGTCCCCCCAAATGCCTTCACAGCCAGGGTTTTCGGAGCAAGGTGTCTTTTG
