>Addgene plasmid #43806 | pHes1(2.5k)-luc | addgene partial sequence | sequence record 60540 | F1ori-F 5'-GTGGACTCTTGTTCCAAACTGG-3'
TCGGTCTATTCTTTTGATTTATAAGGGATTTTGCCGATTTCGGCCTATTGGTTAAAAAATGAGCTGATTT
AACAAAAATTTAACGCGAATTTTAACAAAATATTAACGCTTACAATTTGCCATTCGCCATTCAGGCTGCG
CAACTGTTGGGAAGGGCGATCGGTGCGGGCCTCTTCGCTATTACGCCAGCCCAAGCTACCATGATAAGTA
AGTAATATTAAGGTACGTGGAGGTTTTACTTGCTTTAAAAAACCTCCCACACCTCCCCCTGAACCTGAAA
CATAAAATGAATGCAATTGTTGTTGTTAACTTGTTTATTGCAGCTTATAATGGTTACAAATAAAGCAATA
GCATCACAAATTTCACAAATAAAGCATTTTTTTCACTGCATTCTAGTTGTGGTTTGTCCAAACTCATCAA
TGTATCTTATGGTACTGTAACTGAGCTAACATAACCCATCAAGCTTAACGTATGACTAATTGTTCTGGAT
TCTCTACATCCTTTTACTTCTGTCTACTGCCTCTTTTAAAGGCACTCCCAGGGGAATCTTGTGGGGAATC
TATAGATGGCAGCCATACCACACAGATACCTGGCAACGAGCTTTCTAAAGGCACTGTTAATGAACTACAC
CCGATGAAGGCTTCATGACCTAAAGGCACCCCTCCGGATTCAACCCCCCGCAACACGATCTAAGCCCCCA
AAGGGAAAAACAGAATCCCCAAGCATTGTCCAGAAAGCCCGGTTCTGTGCGCCCCTGCAGTAGGTTGGAG
AATAAATACTCCGTGGGAGCGGCCACTCTATC
