LOCUS       Exported 8190 bp ds-DNA circular SYN 12-MAY-2021
DEFINITION  synthetic circular DNA
ACCESSION   .
VERSION     .
KEYWORDS    pHes1(2.5k)-luc
SOURCE      synthetic DNA construct
  ORGANISM  synthetic DNA construct
REFERENCE   1 (bases 1 to 8190)
  AUTHORS   Takebayashi K, Sasai Y, Sakai Y, Watanabe T, Nakanishi S, Kageyama R
  TITLE     Structure, chromosomal locus, and promoter analysis of the gene
            encoding the mouse helix-loop-helix factor HES-1. Negative
            autoregulation through the multiple N box elements.
  JOURNAL   J Biol Chem. 1994 Feb 18;269(7):5150-6.
  PUBMED    7906273
REFERENCE   2 (bases 1 to 8190)
  AUTHORS   .
  TITLE     Direct Submission
  JOURNAL   Exported May 12, 2021 from SnapGene Server 1.1.58
            http://www.snapgene.com
FEATURES             Location/Qualifiers
     source          1..8190
                     /organism="synthetic DNA construct"
                     /mol_type="other DNA"
     CDS             2675..4327
                     /codon_start=1
                     /gene="luc"
                     /product="firefly luciferase"
                     /label=luciferase
                     /translation="MEDAKNIKKGPAPFYPLEDGTAGEQLHKAMKRYALVPGTIAFTDA
                     HIEVNITYAEYFEMSVRLAEAMKRYGLNTNHRIVVCSENSLQFFMPVLGALFIGVAVAP
                     ANDIYNERELLNSMNISQPTVVFVSKKGLQKILNVQKKLPIIQKIIIMDSKTDYQGFQS
                     MYTFVTSHLPPGFNEYDFVPESFDRDKTIALIMNSSGSTGLPKGVALPHRTACVRFSHA
                     RDPIFGNQIIPDTAILSVVPFHHGFGMFTTLGYLICGFRVVLMYRFEEELFLRSLQDYK
                     IQSALLVPTLFSFFAKSTLIDKYDLSNLHEIASGGAPLSKEVGEAVAKRFHLPGIRQGY
                     GLTETTSAILITPEGDDKPGAVGKVVPFFEAKVVDLDTGKTLGVNQRGELCVRGPMIMS
                     GYVNNPEATNALIDKDGWLHSGDIAYWDEDEHFFIVDRLKSLIKYKGYQVAPAELESIL
                     LQHPNIFDAGVAGLPDDDAGELPAAVVVLEHGKTMTEKEIVDYVASQVTTAKKLRGGVV
                     FVDEVPKGLTGKLDARKIREILIKAKKGGKSKL"
     primer_bind     complement(2741..2759)
                     /label=LucNrev
                     /note="Firefly luciferase, reverse primer"
     intron          4568..4633
                     /label=small t intron
                     /note="SV40 (simian virus 40) small t antigen intron"
     CDS             4763..4783
                     /codon_start=1
                     /product="nuclear localization signal of SV40 (simian virus
                     40) large T antigen"
                     /label=SV40 NLS
                     /translation="PKKKRKV"
     polyA_signal    5208..5342
                     /label=SV40 poly(A) signal
                     /note="SV40 polyadenylation signal"
     primer_bind     complement(5484..5501)
                     /label=L4440
                     /note="L4440 vector, forward primer"
     rep_origin      complement(5655..6243)
                     /direction=LEFT
                     /label=ori
                     /note="high-copy-number ColE1/pMB1/pBR322/pUC origin of
                     replication"
     primer_bind     complement(5735..5754)
                     /label=pBR322ori-F
                     /note="pBR322 origin, forward primer"
     CDS             complement(6414..7274)
                     /codon_start=1
                     /gene="bla"
                     /product="beta-lactamase"
                     /label=AmpR
                     /note="confers resistance to ampicillin, carbenicillin, and
                     related antibiotics"
                     /translation="MSIQHFRVALIPFFAAFCLPVFAHPETLVKVKDAEDQLGARVGYI
                     ELDLNSGKILESFRPEERFPMMSTFKVLLCGAVLSRIDAGQEQLGRRIHYSQNDLVEYS
                     PVTEKHLTDGMTVRELCSAAITMSDNTAANLLLTTIGGPKELTAFLHNMGDHVTRLDRW
                     EPELNEAIPNDERDTTMPVAMATTLRKLLTGELLTLASRQQLIDWMEADKVAGPLLRSA
                     LPAGWFIADKSGAGERGSRGIIAALGPDGKPSRIVVIYTTGSQATMDERNRQIAEIGAS
                     LIKHW"
     primer_bind     7037..7056
                     /label=Amp-R
                     /note="Ampicillin resistance gene, reverse primer"
     promoter        complement(7275..7379)
                     /gene="bla"
                     /label=AmpR promoter
     rep_origin      7406..7861
                     /direction=RIGHT
                     /label=f1 ori
                     /note="f1 bacteriophage origin of replication; arrow
                     indicates direction of (+) strand synthesis"
     primer_bind     complement(7493..7512)
                     /label=F1ori-R
                     /note="F1 origin, reverse primer"
     primer_bind     7703..7724
                     /label=F1ori-F
                     /note="F1 origin, forward primer"
     polyA_signal    8051..8172
                     /label=SV40 poly(A) signal
                     /note="SV40 polyadenylation signal"
ORIGIN
        1 aacataaccc atcaagctta acgtatgact aattgttctg gattctctac atccttttac
       61 ttctgtctac tgcctctttt aaaggcactc ccaggggaat cttgtgggga atctatagat
      121 ggcagccata ccacacagat acctggcaac gagctttcta aaggcactgt taatgaacta
      181 cacccgatga aggcttcatg acctaaaggc acccctccgg attcaacccc ccgcaacacg
      241 atctaagccc ccaaagggaa aaacagaatc cccaagcatt gtccagaaag cccggttctg
      301 tgcgcccctg cagtaggttg gagaataaat actccgtggg agcggccact ctatctctca
      361 tcgtggtaat cccagggttt aacagtgtct ggcgttccat cacaaagggg ggtggggggg
      421 gcttgcccaa ggtcatgcag tcaaggaagc accacctcgt ccgggaccag agctggagaa
      481 atctttcaca tgatctcagt gggaggttgg gggaggggac gaagggacga gccggtgcgc
      541 cttgtgtgcc aggcctcccg gacgcgggaa agactggggg cggggatcaa acaacgcgct
      601 gggatcccga gctgccccga gttcacggcg gcgggaaaac tgaggggtct ggggcacccg
      661 ggtggaggcc agggcaggca ggagggaggc aggcagccgc ccgggcagtg cgcaccgccc
      721 gcgccgcgcg gcaaatcccc cagggaggcc gccgccagag ccctggcgct cccggcccgg
      781 cgcccgccac gtggcacccg gcggcggcgg cgactcccgg cgcgcagccc cggccagccg
      841 gcagcacgca gccgcccgtc tcttcccagc cgtccgccgg cagcctcctg gacgcagcga
      901 gggacccggg gaaggggcgg gcggcagcga agccgctgga accgcaagcc gccgagcgga
      961 ggcaggaggc tgacccggcc gcttcctaag tgcggtcagg catctcgtga ccgcggcggg
     1021 cgcccggacc cctcccccgc cgcagtcacc cgggtggttt cggccacgct cagatcccca
     1081 agcccggagt cccggcgggc tgggggtggg gggtggcgat ggggggtggg gacggggaag
     1141 ggggcccacg aattccccga tcgccaccct tgggcgtgcg ctccctgccc ggaaggattg
     1201 accttggccg gggcggggga agggaggcca gcgcgggggc tcagctttcg ggccgccgcc
     1261 cccgcggatt cctggctcgc ccgggccgga ggagggggcc ccggacacac ggacgcacgc
     1321 acacacccca cacgcagcgc gcgccaatga gccctggcca ggcgcagggg gcggggtttt
     1381 cccaggctcg agcacagcag ctgctattta ccttcttggc ttctcccggg gaccagaggc
     1441 ggcccccgct ccctcccggc cggccgccgc cggcccccgc ctccctgccc ccggggcgcg
     1501 cgcacacaca ctcacacacg cacgcacaca cacacatcct ctgggccccg gccgcagccg
     1561 cggcggcaat aaaacatcct ggcacgtgct ccgactccag gcgcgccctc gccggccggc
     1621 tgatgtcaaa ctgcagctcg gctggtggag ctcttaaagg gctcgcgcgc ggggcgccga
     1681 ggccgccttg gccgcccgcg gggtgaggag gggagagccc cgactccctt gcccgccgtc
     1741 tatccgtatt gccaactggg agcctgcggg gagaaaggta gagagagtgg cggaggaacg
     1801 agcgcgcccc tcctgtcgca ttgctatcaa agcccccctt gttcattttt tttttcgttt
     1861 gaaattccat ttcctttctg cccagtagga aattattctg attgttttct ggagaagcgt
     1921 gaggcccaag gttgcaattc caagagagga atgaatgggc tagagggaga caagcatcca
     1981 aaagacacct tgctccgaaa accctggctg tgaaggcatt tggggggacg gtaagggcat
     2041 gtttagcgtg tggggtttag tatctcccca acctcatgag cagttttgac tcccctaaac
     2101 atacagagtt cgagcgggaa ttccggaaga cattagagta acacatcctc tttaccttgt
     2161 tccctccttt tttcaatcac taaattttgt cttggcctat atctgttcaa aatatttttc
     2221 aaatgaactt attatacaaa gtagttatat tgcatgcagc aagaacaata aaaaccaaag
     2281 gcctggccac aaaagaaata gactagacta aaactaagca aagcccagag gaaagagtta
     2341 gcaaagggtt aaaatccttt tgattgacgt tgtagcctcc ggtgccccgg gctcaggcgc
     2401 gcgccattgg ccgccagacc ttgtgcctag cggccaatgg gggggcgcag tccacgagcg
     2461 gtgccgcgtg tctcttcctc ccattggctg aaagttactg tgggaaagaa agtttgggaa
     2521 gtttcacacg agccgttcgc gtgcagtccc agatatatat agaggccgcc agggcctgcg
     2581 gatcacacag gatctggagc tggtgctgat aacagcggaa tcccctgtct ggtcgagatc
     2641 taagtaagct tggcattccg gtactgttgg taaaatggaa gacgccaaaa acataaagaa
     2701 aggcccggcg ccattctatc ctctagagga tggaaccgct ggagagcaac tgcataaggc
     2761 tatgaagaga tacgccctgg ttcctggaac aattgctttt acagatgcac atatcgaggt
     2821 gaacatcacg tacgcggaat acttcgaaat gtccgttcgg ttggcagaag ctatgaaacg
     2881 atatgggctg aatacaaatc acagaatcgt cgtatgcagt gaaaactctc ttcaattctt
     2941 tatgccggtg ttgggcgcgt tatttatcgg agttgcagtt gcgcccgcga acgacattta
     3001 taatgaacgt gaattgctca acagtatgaa catttcgcag cctaccgtag tgtttgtttc
     3061 caaaaagggg ttgcaaaaaa ttttgaacgt gcaaaaaaaa ttaccaataa tccagaaaat
     3121 tattatcatg gattctaaaa cggattacca gggatttcag tcgatgtaca cgttcgtcac
     3181 atctcatcta cctcccggtt ttaatgaata cgattttgta ccagagtcct ttgatcgtga
     3241 caaaacaatt gcactgataa tgaattcctc tggatctact gggttaccta agggtgtggc
     3301 ccttccgcat agaactgcct gcgtcagatt ctcgcatgcc agagatccta tttttggcaa
     3361 tcaaatcatt ccggatactg cgattttaag tgttgttcca ttccatcacg gttttggaat
     3421 gtttactaca ctcggatatt tgatatgtgg atttcgagtc gtcttaatgt atagatttga
     3481 agaagagctg tttttacgat cccttcagga ttacaaaatt caaagtgcgt tgctagtacc
     3541 aaccctattt tcattcttcg ccaaaagcac tctgattgac aaatacgatt tatctaattt
     3601 acacgaaatt gcttctgggg gcgcacctct ttcgaaagaa gtcggggaag cggttgcaaa
     3661 acgcttccat cttccaggga tacgacaagg atatgggctc actgagacta catcagctat
     3721 tctgattaca cccgaggggg atgataaacc gggcgcggtc ggtaaagttg ttccattttt
     3781 tgaagcgaag gttgtggatc tggataccgg gaaaacgctg ggcgttaatc agagaggcga
     3841 attatgtgtc agaggaccta tgattatgtc cggttatgta aacaatccgg aagcgaccaa
     3901 cgccttgatt gacaaggatg gatggctaca ttctggagac atagcttact gggacgaaga
     3961 cgaacacttc ttcatagttg accgcttgaa gtctttaatt aaatacaaag gatatcaggt
     4021 ggcccccgct gaattggaat cgatattgtt acaacacccc aacatcttcg acgcgggcgt
     4081 ggcaggtctt cccgacgatg acgccggtga acttcccgcc gccgttgttg ttttggagca
     4141 cggaaagacg atgacggaaa aagagatcgt ggattacgtc gccagtcaag taacaaccgc
     4201 gaaaaagttg cgcggaggag ttgtgtttgt ggacgaagta ccgaaaggtc ttaccggaaa
     4261 actcgacgca agaaaaatca gagagatcct cataaaggcc aagaagggcg gaaagtccaa
     4321 attgtaaaat gtaactgtat tcagcgatga cgaaattctt agctattgta atactgcgat
     4381 gagtggcagg gcggggcgta atttttttaa ggcagttatt ggtgccctta aacgcctggt
     4441 tgctacgcct gaataagtga taataagcgg atgaatggca gaaattcgcc ggatctttgt
     4501 gaaggaacct tacttctgtg gtgtgacata attggacaaa ctacctacag agatttaaag
     4561 ctctaaggta aatataaaat ttttaagtgt ataatgtgtt aaactactga ttctaattgt
     4621 ttgtgtattt tagattccaa cctatggaac tgatgaatgg gagcagtggt ggaatgcctt
     4681 taatgaggaa aacctgtttt gctcagaaga aatgccatct agtgatgatg aggctactgc
     4741 tgactctcaa cattctactc ctccaaaaaa gaagagaaag gtagaagacc ccaaggactt
     4801 tccttcagaa ttgctaagtt ttttgagtca tgctgtgttt agtaatagaa ctcttgcttg
     4861 ctttgctatt tacaccacaa aggaaaaagc tgcactgcta tacaagaaaa ttatggaaaa
     4921 atattctgta acctttataa gtaggcataa cagttataat cataacatac tgttttttct
     4981 tactccacac aggcatagag tgtctgctat taataactat gctcaaaaat tgtgtacctt
     5041 tagcttttta atttgtaaag gggttaataa ggaatatttg atgtatagtg ccttgactag
     5101 agatcataat cagccatacc acatttgtag aggttttact tgctttaaaa aacctcccac
     5161 acctccccct gaacctgaaa cataaaatga atgcaattgt tgttgttaac ttgtttattg
     5221 cagcttataa tggttacaaa taaagcaata gcatcacaaa tttcacaaat aaagcatttt
     5281 tttcactgca ttctagttgt ggtttgtcca aactcatcaa tgtatcttat catgtctgga
     5341 tccgtcgacc gatgcccttg agagccttca acccagtcag ctccttccgg tgggcgcggg
     5401 gcatgactat cgtcgccgca cttatgactg tcttctttat catgcaactc gtaggacagg
     5461 tgccggcagc gctcttccgc ttcctcgctc actgactcgc tgcgctcggt cgttcggctg
     5521 cggcgagcgg tatcagctca ctcaaaggcg gtaatacggt tatccacaga atcaggggat
     5581 aacgcaggaa agaacatgtg agcaaaaggc cagcaaaagg ccaggaaccg taaaaaggcc
     5641 gcgttgctgg cgtttttcca taggctccgc ccccctgacg agcatcacaa aaatcgacgc
     5701 tcaagtcaga ggtggcgaaa cccgacagga ctataaagat accaggcgtt tccccctgga
     5761 agctccctcg tgcgctctcc tgttccgacc ctgccgctta ccggatacct gtccgccttt
     5821 ctcccttcgg gaagcgtggc gctttctcat agctcacgct gtaggtatct cagttcggtg
     5881 taggtcgttc gctccaagct gggctgtgtg cacgaacccc ccgttcagcc cgaccgctgc
     5941 gccttatccg gtaactatcg tcttgagtcc aacccggtaa gacacgactt atcgccactg
     6001 gcagcagcca ctggtaacag gattagcaga gcgaggtatg taggcggtgc tacagagttc
     6061 ttgaagtggt ggcctaacta cggctacact agaagaacag tatttggtat ctgcgctctg
     6121 ctgaagccag ttaccttcgg aaaaagagtt ggtagctctt gatccggcaa acaaaccacc
     6181 gctggtagcg gtggtttttt tgtttgcaag cagcagatta cgcgcagaaa aaaaggatct
     6241 caagaagatc ctttgatctt ttctacgggg tctgacgctc agtggaacga aaactcacgt
     6301 taagggattt tggtcatgag attatcaaaa aggatcttca cctagatcct tttaaattaa
     6361 aaatgaagtt ttaaatcaat ctaaagtata tatgagtaaa cttggtctga cagttaccaa
     6421 tgcttaatca gtgaggcacc tatctcagcg atctgtctat ttcgttcatc catagttgcc
     6481 tgactccccg tcgtgtagat aactacgata cgggagggct taccatctgg ccccagtgct
     6541 gcaatgatac cgcgagaccc acgctcaccg gctccagatt tatcagcaat aaaccagcca
     6601 gccggaaggg ccgagcgcag aagtggtcct gcaactttat ccgcctccat ccagtctatt
     6661 aattgttgcc gggaagctag agtaagtagt tcgccagtta atagtttgcg caacgttgtt
     6721 gccattgcta caggcatcgt ggtgtcacgc tcgtcgtttg gtatggcttc attcagctcc
     6781 ggttcccaac gatcaaggcg agttacatga tcccccatgt tgtgcaaaaa agcggttagc
     6841 tccttcggtc ctccgatcgt tgtcagaagt aagttggccg cagtgttatc actcatggtt
     6901 atggcagcac tgcataattc tcttactgtc atgccatccg taagatgctt ttctgtgact
     6961 ggtgagtact caaccaagtc attctgagaa tagtgtatgc ggcgaccgag ttgctcttgc
     7021 ccggcgtcaa tacgggataa taccgcgcca catagcagaa ctttaaaagt gctcatcatt
     7081 ggaaaacgtt cttcggggcg aaaactctca aggatcttac cgctgttgag atccagttcg
     7141 atgtaaccca ctcgtgcacc caactgatct tcagcatctt ttactttcac cagcgtttct
     7201 gggtgagcaa aaacaggaag gcaaaatgcc gcaaaaaagg gaataagggc gacacggaaa
     7261 tgttgaatac tcatactctt cctttttcaa tattattgaa gcatttatca gggttattgt
     7321 ctcatgagcg gatacatatt tgaatgtatt tagaaaaata aacaaatagg ggttccgcgc
     7381 acatttcccc gaaaagtgcc acctgnnnnn nnnnnnnnnn nnnnnnnnnn nnnnnnnnnn
     7441 nnnnnnnnnn nnnnnnnnnn nnnnnnnnnn nnnnnnnnnn nnnnnnnnnn nnnnnnnnnn
     7501 nnnnnnnnnn nnnnnnnnnn nnnnnnnnnc nnnnnnnnnn nnnnnnnnnn nnnnnnnnnn
     7561 nnnnnnnnnn nnnnnnnnnn nnnnnnnnnn nnnnnnnnnn nnnnnnnnnn nnnnnnnnnn
     7621 nannnnnnnn nnnnnnnnnn nnnnnnnnnn nnnnnnnnnn nnnnnnnnnn ncctttgacg
     7681 ttggagtcca cgttctttaa tagtggactc ttgttccaaa ctggaacaac actcaaccct
     7741 atctcggtct attcttttga tttataaggg attttgccga tttcggccta ttggttaaaa
     7801 aatgagctga tttaacaaaa atttaacgcg aattttaaca aaatattaac gcttacaatt
     7861 tgccattcgc cattcaggct gcgcaactgt tgggaagggc gatcggtgcg ggcctcttcg
     7921 ctattacgcc agcccaagct accatgataa gtaagtaata ttaaggtacg tggaggtttt
     7981 acttgcttta aaaaacctcc cacacctccc cctgaacctg aaacataaaa tgaatgcaat
     8041 tgttgttgtt aacttgttta ttgcagctta taatggttac aaataaagca atagcatcac
     8101 aaatttcaca aataaagcat ttttttcact gcattctagt tgtggtttgt ccaaactcat
     8161 caatgtatct tatggtactg taactgagct
//
